>Addgene plasmid #47825 | pFAB3994 | depositor full sequence | sequence record 68358 | Full Sequence
TCAGATAAAATATTTCTAGATTTCAGTGCAATTTATCTCTTCAAATGTAGCACCTGAAGTCAGCCCCATA
CGATATAAGTTGTTACTAGTGCTTGGATTCTCACCAATAAAAAACGCCCGGCGGCAACCGAGCGTTCTGA
ACAAATCCAGATGGAGTTCTGAGGTCATTACTGGATCTATCAACAGGAGTCCAAGCGAGCTCTCGAACCC
CAGAGTCCCGCTCAGAAGAACTCGTCAAGAAGGCGATAGAAGGCGATGCGCTGCGAATCGGGAGCGGCGA
TACCGTAAAGCACGAGGAAGCGGTCAGCCCATTCGCCGCCAAGCTCTTCAGCAATATCACGGGTAGCCAA
CGCTATGTCCTGATAGCGGTCCGCCACACCCAGCCGGCCACAGTCGATGAATCCAGAAAAGCGGCCATTT
TCCACCATGATATTCGGCAAGCAGGCATCGCCATGGGTCACGACGAGATCCTCGCCGTCGGGCATGCGCG
CCTTGAGCCTGGCGAACAGTTCGGCTGGCGCGAGCCCCTGATGCTCTTCGTCCAGATCATCCTGATCGAC
AAGACCGGCTTCCATCCGAGTACGTGCTCGCTCGATGCGATGTTTCGCTTGGTGGTCGAATGGGCAGGTA
GCCGGATCAAGCGTATGCAGCCGCCGCATTGCATCAGCCATGATGGATACTTTCTCGGCAGGAGCAAGGT
GAGATGACAGGAGATCCTGCCCCGGCACTTCGCCCAATAGCAGCCAGTCCCTTCCCGCTTCAGTGACAAC
GTCGAGCACAGCTGCGCAAGGAACGCCCGTCGTGGCCAGCCACGATAGCCGCGCTGCCTCGTCCTGCAGT
TCATTCAGGGCACCGGACAGGTCGGTCTTGACAAAAAGAACCGGGCGCCCCTGCGCTGACAGCCGGAACA
CGGCGGCATCAGAGCAGCCGATTGTCTGTTGTGCCCAGTCATAGCCGAATAGCCTCTCCACCCAAGCGGC
CGGAGAACCTGCGTGCAATCCATCTTGTTCAATCATGCGAAACGATCCTCATCCTGTCTCTTGATCAGAT
CATGATCCCCTGCGCCATCAGATCCTTGGCGGCAAGAAAGCCATCCAGTTTACTTTGCAGGGCTTCCCAA
CCTTACCAGAGGGCGCCCCAGCTGGCAATTCCGACGTCGAATTCAAAAGATCTTAAGTAAGTAAGAGTAT
ACGTATATCGGCTAATAACGTATTAAGGCGCTTCGGCGCCTTTTTTTATGGGGGTATTTTCATCCCAATC
CACACGTCCAACGCACAGCAAACACCACGTCGACCCTATCAGCTGCGTGCTTTCTATGAGTCGTTGCTGC
ATAACTTGACAATTAATCATCCGGCTCGTATAATGTGTGGAGGGCCCAAGTTCACTTAAAAAGGAGATCA
ACAATGAAAGCAATTTTCGTACTGAAACATCTTAATCATGCGACGGAGCGTTTCTAATGGCGAGTAGCGA
AGACGTTATCAAAGAGTTCATGCGTTTCAAAGTTCGTATGGAAGGTTCCGTTAACGGTCACGAGTTCGAA
ATCGAAGGTGAAGGTGAAGGTCGTCCGTACGAAGGTACCCAGACCGCTAAACTGAAAGTTACCAAAGGTG
GTCCGCTGCCGTTCGCTTGGGACATCCTGTCCCCGCAGTTCCAGTACGGTTCCAAAGCTTACGTTAAACA
CCCGGCTGACATCCCGGACTACCTGAAACTGTCCTTCCCGGAAGGTTTCAAATGGGAACGTGTTATGAAC
TTCGAAGACGGTGGTGTTGTTACCGTTACCCAGGACTCCTCCCTGCAAGACGGTGAGTTCATCTACAAAG
TTAAACTGCGTGGTACCAACTTCCCGTCCGACGGTCCGGTTATGCAGAAAAAAACCATGGGTTGGGAAGC
TTCCACCGAACGTATGTACCCGGAAGACGGTGCTCTGAAAGGTGAAATCAAAATGCGTCTGAAACTGAAA
GACGGTGGTCACTACGACGCTGAAGTTAAAACCACCTACATGGCTAAAAAACCGGTTCAGCTGCCGGGTG
CTTACAAAACCGACATCAAACTGGACATCACCTCCCACAACGAAGACTACACCATCGTTGAACAGTACGA
ACGTGCTGAAGGTCGTCACTCCACCGGTGCTTAAGGATCGGTTGTCGAGTAAGGATCTCCAGGCATCAAA
TAAAACGAAAGGCTCAGTCGAAAGACTGGGCCTTTCGTTTTATCTGTTGTTTGTCGGTGAACGCTCTCTA
CTAGAGTCACACTGGCTCACCTTCGGGTGGGCCTTTCTGCGTTTATAGGATCCTAACTCGAGCCTAGGGA
TATATTCCGCTTCCTCGCTCACTGACTCGCTACGCTCGGTCGTTCGACTGCGGCGAGCGGAAATGGCTTA
CGAACGGGGCGGAGATTTCCTGGAAGATGCCAGGAAGATACTTAACAGGGAAGTGAGAGGGCCGCGGCAA
AGCCGTTTTTCCATAGGCTCCGCCCCCCTGACAAGCATCACGAAATCTGACGCTCAAATCAGTGGTGGCG
AAACCCGACAGGACTATAAAGATACCAGGCGTTTCCCCCTGGCGGCTCCCTCGTGCGCTCTCCTGTTCCT
GCCTTTCGGTTTACCGGTGTCATTCCGCTGTTATGGCCGCGTTTGTCTCATTCCACGCCTGACACTCAGT
TCCGGGTAGGCAGTTCGCTCCAAGCTGGACTGTATGCACGAACCCCCCGTTCAGTCCGACCGCTGCGCCT
TATCCGGTAACTATCGTCTTGAGTCCAACCCGGAAAGACATGCAAAAGCACCACTGGCAGCAGCCACTGG
TAATTGATTTAGAGGAGTTAGTCTTGAAGTCATGCGCCGGTTAAGGCTAAACTGAAAGGACAAGTTTTGG
TGACTGCGCTCCTCCAAGCCAGTTACCTCGGTTCAAAGAGTTGGTAGCTCAGAGAACCTTCGAAAAACCG
CCCTGCAAGGCGGTTTTTTCGTTTTCAGAGCAAGAGATTACGCGCAGACCAAAACGATCTCAAGAAGATC
ATCTTATTAA
Features (pLannotate 1.2.2; 9 found; start..end, strand, type, name):
     97..191     -  terminator     lambda t0 terminator: transcription terminator from phage lambda
    225..1016    -  CDS            neo: KKA2_KLEPN - Also known as kan, nptII. Experimental evidence at protein level: Swiss-Prot protein existence level 1. Resistance to kanamycin, neomycin, paromomycin, ribostamycin, butirosin and gentamicin B. From Klebsiella pneumoniae.
   1048..1152    -  CDS            tnpA (fragment): TN5P_ECOLX - Also known as tnp. Experimental evidence at protein level: Swiss-Prot protein existence level 1. Mediates transposition of transposon Tn5 by a 'cut and paste' mechanism. First, the monomeric transposase binds the 19 bp inverted DNA repeats flanking the transposon. Then, dimerization of the DNA- bound transposase creates a synaptic DNA complex. After nicking of the first DNA strand, excision of the transposon proceeds through a series of intermediates. The transposase then mediates the insertion of the transposon at a new site by strand transfer. The activity of the wild- type tran
   1336..1365    +  promoter       trc promoter: strong E. coli promoter; hybrid between the trp and lac UV5 promoters
   1457..2134    +  CDS            mRFP1: monomeric derivative of DsRed (Campbell et al., 2002)
   2167..2238    +  terminator     rrnB T1 terminator: transcription terminator T1 from the E. coli rrnB gene
   2254..2281    +  terminator     T7Te terminator: phage T7 early transcription terminator
   2315..2370    -  rep_origin     RSF ori (fragment): Plasmids containing the RSF 1030 origin of replication can be propagated in E. coli cells that contain additional plasmids with compatible origins.
   2458..3003    -  rep_origin     p15A ori: Plasmids containing the medium-copy-number p15A origin of replication can be propagated in E. coli cells that contain a second plasmid with the ColE1 origin.
