[The description below was written by a language model from this plasmid's Addgene catalogue record, the feature table of its GenBank file and pLannotate feature annotations shown in this document.]
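Description:
pFAB3994 is a small (about 3.0 kb) bacterial expression plasmid from the BIOFAB synthetic-biology collection, built on the pFAB1781 backbone and designed as a red fluorescent reporter for quantifying the strength of one specific pairing of standardized expression elements in E. coli. It is selected with kanamycin through a Tn5-derived neo (nptII) gene, which sits on the reverse strand next to a short leftover fragment of the Tn5 transposase and is followed by a lambda t0 terminator. Replication relies on a p15A origin. The catalogue lists the plasmid as high copy, whereas p15A is generally described as a medium-copy origin. A short fragment annotated as RSF ori nearby is probably just a sequence-similarity hit.

The payload is a 124 bp synthetic insert combining promoter 14 (P14, apFAB154) with BCD18 (apFAB696), a bicistronic design translation initiation element, placed directly upstream of the mRFP1 coding sequence. The automated annotation labels a 30 bp stretch in this region as a trc promoter, which most likely reflects the resemblance of the synthetic promoter to that hybrid E. coli promoter rather than a separate element. The BCD itself is not annotated but would occupy the gap between this promoter and the mRFP1 start. Transcription of the reporter is terminated by tandem rrnB T1 and T7Te terminators, insulating it from the origin. RFP fluorescence serves as the readout of combined transcription and translation initiation efficiency. This combination scored 69.23 arbitrary units on a scale running from 6.14 to 634.54 across the tested promoter/BCD set, placing it toward the lower end of the range. The accompanying GenBank record covers only a 927 bp portion containing the promoter region.
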