Addgene plasmid #47825: pFAB3994
Purpose: BIOFAB RFP reporter plasmid for measuring promoter 14 + BCD18 efficiency.
Depositing lab: Drew Endy. Depositing organization: Stanford University. Publication: Precise and reliable gene expression via standard transcription and translation initiation elements. Mutalik VK, Guimaraes JC, Cambray G, Lam C, Christoffersen MJ, Mai QA, Tran AB, Paull M, Keasling JD, Arkin AP, Endy D. Nat Methods. 2013 Apr;10(4):354-60. doi: 10.1038/nmeth.2404. Epub 2013 Mar 10. PubMed 23474465.
Backbone
  Vector backbone: pFAB1781
  Backbone size w/o insert (bp): 3000
  Vector type: Bacterial Expression, Synthetic Biology
Growth in bacteria
  Bacterial resistance: Kanamycin, 50 μg/mL
  Growth temperature: 37°C
  Growth strain: BW25113
  Copy number: High Copy
Gene/Insert
  Gene/Insert name: promoter 14 and BCD18 (alt name: P14, apFAB154 and BCD18, apFAB696)
  Species: Synthetic
  Insert size (bp): 124
  Promoter: see insert
  Cloning method: Unknown
  Sequencing primers: 5′ Neo-R; 3′ p15A-R
Terms and licenses: Academic/Nonprofit Terms; Industry Terms: Not Available to Industry
Depositor comments: RFP fluorescence (Arbitrary Units, AU) is used to measure the efficiency of the promoter/BCD combination. Promoter/BCD combinations ranged from a low score of 6.14 to a high score of 634.54. The score for this combination was: 69.23
How to cite: pFAB3994 was a gift from Drew Endy (Addgene plasmid # 47825 ; http://n2t.net/addgene:47825 ; RRID:Addgene_47825)
