LOCUS       Exported 927 bp ds-DNA linear SYN 10-JUN-2021
DEFINITION  BIOFAB RFP reporter plasmid for measuring promoter 14 + BCD18
            efficiency..
ACCESSION   .
VERSION     .
KEYWORDS    pFAB3994
SOURCE      synthetic DNA construct
  ORGANISM  synthetic DNA construct
REFERENCE   1 (bases 1 to 927)
  AUTHORS   Mutalik VK, Guimaraes JC, Cambray G, Lam C, Christoffersen MJ, Mai
            QA, Tran AB, Paull M, Keasling JD, Arkin AP, Endy D
  TITLE     Precise and reliable gene expression via standard transcription and
            translation initiation elements.
  JOURNAL   Nat Methods. 2013 Apr;10(4):354-60. doi: 10.1038/nmeth.2404. Epub
            2013 Mar 10.
  PUBMED    23474465
REFERENCE   2 (bases 1 to 927)
  AUTHORS   .
  TITLE     Direct Submission
  JOURNAL   Exported Jun 10, 2021 from SnapGene Server 1.1.58
            http://www.snapgene.com
FEATURES             Location/Qualifiers
     source          1..927
                     /organism="synthetic DNA construct"
                     /mol_type="other DNA"
     promoter        346..375
                     /label=trc promoter
                     /note="strong E. coli promoter; hybrid between the trp and
                     lac UV5 promoters"
ORIGIN
        1 gcgtgcaatc catcttgttc aatcatgcga aacgatcctc atcctgtctc ttgatcagat
       61 catgatcccc tgcgccatca gatccttggc ggcaagaaag ccatccagtt tactttgcag
      121 ggcttcccaa ccttaccaga gggcgcccca gctggcaatt ccgacgtcga attcaaaaga
      181 tcttaagtaa gtaagagtat acgtatatcg gctaataacg tattaaggcg cttcggcgcc
      241 tttttttatg ggggtatttt catcccaatc cacacgtcca acgcacagca aacaccacgt
      301 cgaccctatc agctgcgtgc tttctatgag tcgttgctgc ataacttgac aattaatcat
      361 ccggctcgta taatgtgtgg agggcccaag ttcacttaaa aaggagatca acaatgaaag
      421 caattttcgt actgaaacat cttaatcatg cgacggagcg tttctaatgg cgagtagcga
      481 agacgttatc aaagagttca tgcgtttcaa agttcgtatg gaaggttccg ttaacggtca
      541 cgagttcgaa atcgaaggtg aaggtgaagg tcgtccgtac gaaggtaccc agaccgctaa
      601 actgaaagtt accaaaggtg gtccgctgcc gttcgcttgg gacatcctgt ccccgcagtt
      661 ccagtacggt tccaaagctt acgttaaaca cccggctgac atcccggact acctgaaact
      721 gtccttcccg gaaggtttca aatgggaacg tgttatgaac ttcgaagacg gtggtgttgt
      781 taccgttacc caggactcct ccctgcaaga cggtgagttc atctacaaag ttaaactgcg
      841 tggtaccaac ttcccgtccg acggtccggt tatgcagaaa aaaaccatgg gttgggaagc
      901 ttccaccgaa cgtatgtacc cggaaga
//
