>Addgene plasmid #47825 | pFAB3994 | depositor partial sequence | sequence record 69821 | BCD sequence
GGGCCCAAGTTCACTTAAAAAGGAGATCAACAATGAAAGCAATTTTCGTACTGAAACATCTTAATCATGC
GACGGAGCGTTTCTAATG
