>Addgene plasmid #47825 | pFAB3994 | depositor partial sequence | sequence record 69822 | promoter sequence
TTGACAATTAATCATCCGGCTCGTATAATGTGTGGA
